>Addgene plasmid #177952 | CoV2-N-R203M | addgene full sequence | sequence record 348187 | Addgene NGS Result
TGCGCGAGCAAAATTTAAGCTACAACAAGGCAAGGCTTGACCGACAATTGCATGAAGAATCTGCTTAGGG
TTAGGCGTTTTGCGCTGCTTCGCGATGTACGGGCCAGATATACGCGTTGACATTGATTATTGACTAGTTA
TTAATAGTAATCAATTACGGGGTCATTAGTTCATAGCCCATATATGGAGTTCCGCGTTACATAACTTACG
GTAAATGGCCCGCCTGGCTGACCGCCCAACGACCCCCGCCCATTGACGTCAATAATGACGTATGTTCCCA
TAGTAACGCCAATAGGGACTTTCCATTGACGTCAATGGGTGGAGTATTTACGGTAAACTGCCCACTTGGC
AGTACATCAAGTGTATCATATGCCAAGTACGCCCCCTATTGACGTCAATGACGGTAAATGGCCCGCCTGG
CATTATGCCCAGTACATGACCTTATGGGACTTTCCTACTTGGCAGTACATCTACGTATTAGTCATCGCTA
TTACCATGGTGATGCGGTTTTGGCAGTACATCAATGGGCGTGGATAGCGGTTTGACTCACGGGGATTTCC
AAGTCTCCACCCCATTGACGTCAATGGGAGTTTGTTTTGGCACCAAAATCAACGGGACTTTCCAAAATGT
CGTAACAACTCCGCCCCATTGACGCAAATGGGCGGTAGGCGTGTACGGTGGGAGGTCTATATAAGCAGAG
CTCTCTGGCTAACTAGAGAACCCACTGCTTACTGGCTTATCGAAATTAATACGACTCACTATAGGGAGAC
CCAAGCTGGCTAGCCTTCCATTTCAGGTGTCGTGAGGATCTATTTCCGGTGAATTCGCCGCCACCATGAG
CGACAACGGCCCCCAAAACCAACGGAATGCCCCTCGGATAACATTTGGTGGCCCTAGTGATTCCACAGGA
AGTAACCAAAACGGAGAACGGTCTGGAGCCCGCTCTAAACAGAGGCGACCACAGGGATTGCCAAATAACA
CAGCGTCATGGTTTACAGCCCTGACTCAACATGGAAAGGAGGACTTGAAATTTCCACGAGGACAGGGTGT
ACCAATAAACACAAACAGTAGTCCAGACGATCAGATCGGGTATTATAGAAGGGCCACGAGACGCATCAGA
GGTGGAGATGGTAAAATGAAAGATCTCAGTCCGCGCTGGTACTTTTATTATTTGGGAACCGGCCCAGAAG
CGGGCCTCCCATATGGAGCCAATAAGGACGGGATTATATGGGTGGCTACAGAGGGAGCCCTCAATACGCC
AAAAGATCACATCGGAACAAGAAACCCTGCTAATAATGCCGCAATCGTGCTGCAGTTGCCTCAGGGGACG
ACGCTTCCTAAAGGCTTTTACGCAGAAGGATCACGCGGCGGCAGCCAAGCATCCTCAAGGTCTAGTTCCA
GAAGTCGAAACAGCTCCAGAAACTCCACACCAGGGTCCAGTATGGGCACAAGTCCGGCGCGGATGGCGGG
CAACGGCGGAGACGCCGCACTCGCTCTGTTGCTCCTGGACCGGCTCAACCAACTTGAATCCAAGATGAGT
GGTAAGGGACAGCAGCAACAAGGTCAAACCGTAACCAAGAAAAGCGCTGCAGAAGCTTCTAAAAAACCTC
GACAAAAACGGACCGCTACGAAGGCATATAACGTTACTCAAGCCTTCGGGAGACGAGGGCCGGAGCAAAC
CCAGGGGAATTTTGGAGATCAGGAGCTCATCCGGCAAGGGACAGATTACAAACATTGGCCTCAAATCGCT
CAGTTCGCGCCGTCCGCAAGTGCTTTTTTCGGAATGTCTCGCATCGGTATGGAAGTAACACCATCCGGGA
CATGGCTCACTTATACCGGCGCCATCAAGCTGGACGACAAAGATCCAAATTTCAAAGATCAGGTGATTCT
CTTGAATAAACACATAGACGCGTATAAGACGTTTCCACCCACCGAACCCAAGAAGGACAAAAAGAAAAAA
GCTGATGAAACACAAGCGTTGCCCCAGCGACAGAAGAAGCAGCAAACCGTCACCCTCCTGCCAGCCGCTG
ATCTCGATGACTTCTCCAAGCAACTTCAACAGTCCATGAGCTCAGCCGATTCTACTCAGGCGTAACTCGA
GTCTAGAGGGCCCGTTTAAACCCGCTGATCAGCCTCGACTGTGCCTTCTAGTTGCCAGCCATCTGTTGTT
TGCCCCTCCCCCGTGCCTTCCTTGACCCTGGAAGGTGCCACTCCCACTGTCCTTTCCTAATAAAATGAGG
AAATTGCATCGCATTGTCTGAGTAGGTGTCATTCTATTCTGGGGGGTGGGGTGGGGCAGGACAGCAAGGG
GGAGGATTGGGAAGACAATAGCAGGCATGCTGGGGATGCGGTGGGCTCTATGGCTTCTGAGGCGGAAAGA
ACCAGCTGGGGCTCTAGGGGGTATCCCC
[124 nt withheld, positions 2409-2532]
C
[91 nt withheld, positions 2534-2624]
A
[49 nt withheld, positions 2626-2674]
CCTTTGACGTTGGAGTCCACGTTCTTT
[37 nt withheld, positions 2702-2738]
ACCCTATCTCGGTCTATTCTTTTGATTTATAAGGGATTTTGCCGATTTCGGCCTATTGGTTAAAAAATGA
GCTGATTTAACAAAAATTTAACGCGAATTAATTCTGTGGAATGTGTGTCAGTTAGGGTGTGGAAAGTCCC
CAGGCTCCCCAGCAGGCAGAAGTATGCAAAGCATGCATCTCAATTAGTCAGCAACCAGGTGTGGAAAGTC
CCCAGGCTCCCCAGCAGGCAGAAGTATGCAAAGCATGCATCTCAATTAGTCAGCAACCATAGTCCCGCCC
CTAACTCCGCCCATCCCGCCCCTAACTCCGCCCAGTTCCGCCCATTCTCCGCCCCATGGCTGACTAATTT
TTTTTATTTATGCAGAGGCCGAGGCCGCCTCTGCCTCTGAGCTATTCCAGAAGTAGTGAGGAGGCTTTTT
TGGAGGCCTAGGCTTTTGCAAAAAGCTCCCGGGAGCTTGTATATCCATTTTCGGATCTGATCAAGAGACA
GGATGAGGATCGTTTCGCATGATTGAACAAGATGGATTGCACGCAGGTTCTCCGGCCGCTTGGGTGGAGA
GGCTATTCGGCTATGACTGGGCACAACAGACAATCGGCTGCTCTGATGCCGCCGTGTTCCGGCTGTCAGC
GCAGGGGCGCCCGGTTCTTTTTGTCAAGACCGACCTGTCCGGTGCCCTGAATGAACTGCAGGACGAGGCA
GCGCGGCTATCGTGGCTGGCCACGACGGGCGTTCCTTGCGCAGCTGTGCTCGACGTTGTCACTGAAGCGG
GAAGGGACTGGCTGCTATTGGGCGAAGTGCCGGGGCAGGATCTCCTGTCATCTCACCTTGCTCCTGCCGA
GAAAGTATCCATCATGGCTGATGCAATGCGGCGGCTGCATACGCTTGATCCGGCTACCTGCCCATTCGAC
CACCAAGCGAAACATCGCATCGAGCGAGCACGTACTCGGATGGAAGCCGGTCTTGTCGATCAGGATGATC
TGGACGAAGAGCATCAGGGGCTCGCGCCAGCCGAACTGTTCGCCAGGCTCAAGGCGCGCATGCCCGACGG
CGAGGATCTCGTCGTGACCCATGGCGATGCCTGCTTGCCGAATATCATGGTGGAAAATGGCCGCTTTTCT
GGATTCATCGACTGTGGCCGGCTGGGTGTGGCGGACCGCTATCAGGACATAGCGTTGGCTACCCGTGATA
TTGCTGAAGAGCTTGGCGGCGAATGGGCTGACCGCTTCCTCGTGCTTTACGGTATCGCCGCTCCCGATTC
GCAGCGCATCGCCTTCTATCGCCTTCTTGACGAGTTCTTCTGAGCGGGACTCTGGGGTTCGAAATGACCG
ACCAAGCGACGCCCAACCTGCCATCACGAGATTTCGATTCCACCGCCGCCTTCTATGAAAGGTTGGGCTT
CGGAATCGTTTTCCGGGACGCCGGCTGGATGATCCTCCAGCGCGGGGATCTCATGCTGGAGTTCTTCGCC
CACCCCAACTTGTTTATTGCAGCTTATAATGGTTACAAATAAAGCAATAGCATCACAAATTTCACAAATA
AAGCATTTTTTTCACTGCATTCTAGTTGTGGTTTGTCCAAACTCATCAATGTATCTTATCATGTCTGTAT
ACCGTCGACCTCTAGCTAGAGCTTGGCGTAATCATGGTCATAGCTGTTTCCTGTGTGAAATTGTTATCCG
CTCACAATTCCACACAACATACGAGCCGGAAGCATAAAGTGTAAAGCCTGGGGTGCCTAATGAGTGAGCT
AACTCACATTAATTGCGTTGCGCTCACTGCCCGCTTTCCAGTCGGGAAACCTGTCGTGCCAGCTGCATTA
ATGAATCGGCCAACGCGCGGGGAGAGGCGGTTTGCGTATTGGGCGCTCTTCCGCTTCCTCGCTCACTGAC
TCGCTGCGCTCGGTCGTTCGGCTGCGGCGAGCGGTATCAGCTCACTCAAAGGCGGTAATACGGTTATCCA
CAGAATCAGGGGATAACGCAGGAAAGAACATGTGAGCAAAAGGCCAGCAAAAGGCCAGGAACCGTAAAAA
GGCCGCGTTGCTGGCGTTTTTCCATAGGCTCCGCCCCCCTGACGAGCATCACAAAAATCGACGCTCAAGT
CAGAGGTGGCGAAACCCGACAGGACTATAAAGATACCAGGCGTTTCCCCCTGGAAGCTCCCTCGTGCGCT
CTCCTGTTCCGACCCTGCCGCTTACCGGATACCTGTCCGCCTTTCTCCCTTCGGGAAGCGTGGCGCTTTC
TCATAGCTCACGCTGTAGGTATCTCAGTTCGGTGTAGGTCGTTCGCTCCAAGCTGGGCTGTGTGCACGAA
CCCCCCGTTCAGCCCGACCGCTGCGCCTTATCCGGTAACTATCGTCTTGAGTCCAACCCGGTAAGACACG
ACTTATCGCCACTGGCAGCAGCCACTGGTAACAGGATTAGCAGAGCGAGGTATGTAGGCGGTGCTACAGA
GTTCTTGAAGTGGTGGCCTAACTACGGCTACACTAGAAGAACAGTATTTGGTATCTGCGCTCTGCTGAAG
CCAGTTACCTTCGGAAAAAGAGTTGGTAGCTCTTGATCCGGCAAACAAACCACCGCTGGTAGCGGTGGTT
TTTTTGTTTGCAAGCAGCAGATTACGCGCAGAAAAAAAGGATCTCAAGAAGATCCTTTGATCTTTTCTAC
GGGGTCTGACGCTCAGTGGAACGAAAACTCACGTTAAGGGATTTTGGTCATGAGATTATCAAAAAGGATC
TTCACCTAGATCCTTTTAAATTAAAAATGAAGTTTTAAATCAATCTAAAGTATATATGAGTAAACTTGGT
CTGACAGTTACCAATGCTTAATCAGTGAGGCACCTATCTCAGCGATCTGTCTATTTCGTTCATCCATAGT
TGCCTGACTCCCCGTCGTGTAGATAACTACGATACGGGAGGGCTTACCATCTGGCCCCAGTGCTGCAATG
ATACCGCGAGACCCACGCTCACCGGCTCCAGATTTATCAGCAATAAACCAGCCAGCCGGAAGGGCCGAGC
GCAGAAGTGGTCCTGCAACTTTATCCGCCTCCATCCAGTCTATTAATTGTTGCCGGGAAGCTAGAGTAAG
TAGTTCGCCAGTTAATAGTTTGCGCAACGTTGTTGCCATTGCTACAGGCATCGTGGTGTCACGCTCGTCG
TTTGGTATGGCTTCATTCAGCTCCGGTTCCCAACGATCAAGGCGAGTTACATGATCCCCCATGTTGTGCA
AAAAAGCGGTTAGCTCCTTCGGTCCTCCGATCGTTGTCAGAAGTAAGTTGGCCGCAGTGTTATCACTCAT
GGTTATGGCAGCACTGCATAATTCTCTTACTGTCATGCCATCCGTAAGATGCTTTTCTGTGACTGGTGAG
TACTCAACCAAGTCATTCTGAGAATAGTGTATGCGGCGACCGAGTTGCTCTTGCCCGGCGTCAATACGGG
ATAATACCGCGCCACATAGCAGAACTTTAAAAGTGCTCATCATTGGAAAACGTTCTTCGGGGCGAAAACT
CTCAAGGATCTTACCGCTGTTGAGATCCAGTTCGATGTAACCCACTCGTGCACCCAACTGATCTTCAGCA
TCTTTTACTTTCACCAGCGTTTCTGGGTGAGCAAAAACAGGAAGGCAAAATGCCGCAAAAAAGGGAATAA
GGGCGACACGGAAATGTTGAATACTCATACTCTTCCTTTTTCAATATTATTGAAGCATTTATCAGGGTTA
TTGTCTCATGAGCGGATACATATTTGAATGTATTTAGAAAAATAAACAAATAGGGGTTCCGCGCACATTT
CCCCGAAAAGTGCCACCTGACGTCGACGGATCGGGAGATCTCCCGATCCCCTATGGTGCACTCTCAGTAC
AATCTGCTCTGATGCCGCATAGTTAAGCCAGTATCTGCTCCCTGCTTGTGTGTTGGAGGTCGCTGAGTAG
Features (pLannotate 1.2.2; 20 found; start..end, strand, type, name):
    119..498     +  enhancer       CMV enhancer: human cytomegalovirus immediate early enhancer
    499..702     +  promoter       CMV promoter: human cytomegalovirus (CMV) immediate early promoter
    698..731     +  LTR            5' LTR (truncated) (fragment): truncated 5' long terminal repeat (LTR) from HIV-1
    747..765     +  promoter       T7 promoter: promoter for bacteriophage T7 RNA polymerase
    836..2092    +  CDS            N: NCAP_SARS2 - Experimental evidence at protein level: Swiss-Prot protein existence level 1. Packages the positive strand viral genome RNA into a helical ribonucleocapsid (RNP) and plays a fundamental role during virion assembly through its interactions with the viral genome and membrane protein M. Plays an important role in enhancing the efficiency of subgenomic viral RNA transcription as well as viral replication (By similarity). May modulate transforming growth factor-beta signaling by binding host smad3 (By similarity). From Severe acute respiratory syndrome coronavirus 2 (2019-nCoV) (SARS-C
   2139..2363    +  polyA_signal   bGH poly(A) signal: bovine growth hormone polyadenylation signal
   2367..2388    +  promoter       SV40 promoter (fragment): SV40 enhancer and early promoter
   2409..2837    +  rep_origin     f1 ori (sequence partly withheld): f1 bacteriophage origin of replication; arrow indicates direction of (+) strand synthesis
   2851..3180    +  promoter       SV40 promoter: SV40 enhancer and early promoter
   3247..4038    +  CDS            neo: KKA2_KLEPN - Also known as kan, nptII. Experimental evidence at protein level: Swiss-Prot protein existence level 1. Resistance to kanamycin, neomycin, paromomycin, ribostamycin, butirosin and gentamicin B. From Klebsiella pneumoniae.
   4062..4220    +  CDS            ble (fragment): BLE_KLEPN - Experimental evidence at protein level: Swiss-Prot protein existence level 1. Binding protein with a strong affinity to the bleomycin family of antibiotics. Binds to CL990; an antimitotic-antibiotic compound. From Klebsiella pneumoniae.
   4215..4336    +  polyA_signal   SV40 poly(A) signal: SV40 polyadenylation signal
   4409..4425    -  protein_bind   lac operator: The lac repressor binds to the lac operator to inhibit transcription in E. coli. This inhibition can be relieved by adding lactose or isopropyl-β-D-thiogalactopyranoside (IPTG). lac repressor encoded by lacI
   4433..4463    -  promoter       lac promoter: promoter for the E. coli lac operon
   4478..4499    -  protein_bind   CAP binding site: CAP binding activates transcription in the presence of cAMP. E. coli catabolite activator protein
   4512..4604    -  CDS            lacI (fragment): lac repressor; lacI; The lac repressor binds to the lac operator to inhibit transcription in E. coli. This inhibition can be relieved by adding lactose or isopropyl-β-D-thiogalactopyranoside (IPTG).
   4787..5375    -  rep_origin     ori: high-copy-number ColE1/pMB1/pBR322/pUC origin of replication
   5546..6406    -  CDS            AmpR: β-lactamase; bla; confers resistance to ampicillin, carbenicillin, and related antibiotics
   6407..6511    -  promoter       AmpR promoter: bla
   6570..6622    -  misc_feature   bom (fragment): basis of mobility region from pBR322
