[The description below was written by a language model from this plasmid's Addgene catalogue record and pLannotate feature annotations shown in this document.]
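Description:
CoV2-N-R203M is a mammalian expression plasmid of about 6.7 kb, built on the pcDNA3.1 backbone, for transient production of the SARS-CoV-2 nucleocapsid (N) protein carrying the R203M substitution. The codon-optimized N open reading frame, inserted by Gibson assembly, sits downstream of the human cytomegalovirus immediate-early enhancer and promoter and is followed by the bovine growth hormone polyadenylation signal, an arrangement that gives strong constitutive expression in transfected mammalian cells. A T7 promoter lies between the CMV promoter and the coding sequence, as is standard for this backbone, and could support in vitro transcription. No epitope tag or reporter is annotated on the insert.

The plasmid is propagated in E. coli through a high-copy ColE1/pUC-type origin and is selected with ampicillin through the β-lactamase gene. An f1 origin is also present. A second mammalian cassette consists of the SV40 early promoter and enhancer, a neomycin/kanamycin phosphotransferase gene and the SV40 poly(A) signal. This cassette would allow G418 selection of stable cells, although the stated use is transient expression. The automated annotation also reports several short fragments (a truncated HIV-1 LTR segment, ble, lacI, bom and lac promoter/operator elements), which are most likely backbone remnants or partial matches rather than functional parts.

According to the record, the plasmid is used to generate RNA-packaging SARS-CoV-2 virus-like particles. N packages viral RNA into a ribonucleoprotein and interacts with the membrane protein during assembly. The associated work used such particles to assess evolved viral variants, so this construct allows the effect of the R203M change in N to be tested. The other components needed to form particles are not part of this plasmid.
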