Addgene plasmid #177952: CoV2-N-R203M
Purpose: Transient mammalian expression of codon optimized SARS-CoV-2 Nucleocapsid (R203M). Used for generating RNA packaging virus-like particles.
Depositing lab: Jennifer Doudna. Depositing organization: J. David Gladstone Institutes. Publication: Rapid assessment of SARS-CoV-2 evolved variants using virus-like particles. Syed AM, Taha TY, Tabata T, Chen IP, Ciling A, Khalid MM, Sreekumar B, Chen PY, Hayashi JM, Soczek KM, Ott M, Doudna JA. Science. 2021 Nov 4:eabl6184. doi: 10.1126/science.abl6184. PubMed 34735219.
Backbone
  Vector backbone: pcDNA3.1
  Vector type: Mammalian Expression
Growth in bacteria
  Bacterial resistance: Ampicillin, 100 μg/mL
  Growth temperature: 37°C
  Growth strain: DH5alpha
  Copy number: High Copy
Gene/Insert
  Gene/Insert name: SARS-CoV-2 Nucleocapsid (R203M)
  Species: Other
  Mutation: R203M
  Entrez Gene: N (a.k.a. GU280_gp10)
  Cloning method: Gibson Cloning
Terms and licenses: Academic/Nonprofit Terms; Industry Terms: Not Available to Industry
Depositor comments: Please visit https://www.biorxiv.org/content/10.1101/2021.08.05.455082v1 for bioRxv preprint.
How to cite: CoV2-N-R203M was a gift from Jennifer Doudna (Addgene plasmid # 177952 ; http://n2t.net/addgene:177952 ; RRID:Addgene_177952)
